Addgene plasmid #177245: hu6-sgCebpa_v1 (opti)
Purpose: Same as pLL3.3;U6(BstXI)-XhoI-chimeric RNA;PGK-Cre but XhoI stuffer removed, expresses Cebpa gRNA
Depositing lab: Monte Winslow. Depositing organization: Stanford University. Publication: LKB1 drives stasis and C/EBP-mediated reprogramming to an alveolar type II fate in lung cancer. Murray CW, Brady JJ, Han M, Cai H, Tsai MK, Pierce SE, Cheng R, Demeter J, Feldser DM, Jackson PK, Shackelford DB, Winslow MM. Nat Commun. 2022 Feb 28;13(1):1090. doi: 10.1038/s41467-022-28619-8. PubMed 35228570.
Backbone
  Vector backbone: pLL3.3
  Vector type: Lentiviral
Growth in bacteria
  Bacterial resistance: Ampicillin, 100 μg/mL
  Growth temperature: 37°C
  Growth strain: NEB Stable
  Copy number: High Copy
Gene/Insert
  Gene/Insert name: sgCebpa_1st
  gRNA/shRNA sequence: GTGCTCGCAGATGCCGCCCAG
  Species: M. musculus (mouse)
  Promoter: hU6
  Cloning method: Ligation Independent Cloning
Terms and licenses: Academic/Nonprofit Terms; Industry Terms: Not Available to Industry
How to cite: hu6-sgCebpa_v1 (opti) was a gift from Monte Winslow (Addgene plasmid # 177245 ; http://n2t.net/addgene:177245 ; RRID:Addgene_177245)
