[The description below was written by a language model from this plasmid's Addgene catalogue record and pLannotate feature annotations shown in this document.]
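Description:
hu6-sgCebpa_v1 (opti) is a 7,770-nt lentiviral transfer plasmid built on the pLL3.3 backbone that delivers a Cas9 guide RNA against mouse Cebpa together with Cre recombinase. It is propagated in bacteria as a high-copy plasmid through a ColE1/pUC-type origin and is selected with ampicillin via the β-lactamase gene. The record lists a recombination-deficient strain as the growth host, as is usual for vectors carrying repeated LTR sequences.

The viral genome is driven in packaging cells by a CMV enhancer/promoter fused to a truncated HIV-1 5' LTR. This is followed by the Ψ packaging signal with a partial gag sequence, the Rev response element for nuclear export of the full-length transcript, and the cPPT/CTS. Within this frame sit two expression units. A human U6 RNA polymerase III promoter transcribes the Cebpa-targeting spacer joined to a Streptococcus pyogenes chimeric guide scaffold, which is annotated as a tracrRNA fragment. The "opti" in the name may refer to a modified scaffold, though the record does not say so. Downstream, a mouse PGK promoter drives Cre, whose coding sequence spans the numbering origin of the circular map. A WPRE follows to enhance transcript expression, and the cassette ends in a nef-derived fragment and a truncated 3' LTR.

According to the catalogue entry, the plasmid derives from a parental U6-chimeric RNA/PGK-Cre vector whose XhoI stuffer was removed when the guide was inserted. The plasmid encodes no Cas9, so the enzyme must come from the target cells. The Cre-plus-guide design fits use in mice or cells carrying Cre-dependent alleles, and the associated publication concerns C/EBP factors in lung cancer.
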