Features (pLannotate 1.2.2; 21 found; start..end, strand, type, name):
   1012..1035    +  misc_feature   MCS (fragment): pBluescript multiple cloning site
   1035..1623    +  misc_feature   WPRE: woodchuck hepatitis virus posttranscriptional regulatory element
   1624..1643    +  misc_feature   MCS (fragment): pBluescript multiple cloning site
   1645..2145    +  CDS            nef (fragment): NEF_HV1LA - Experimental evidence at protein level: Swiss-Prot protein existence level 1. Extracellular Nef protein targets CD4(+) T-lymphocytes for apoptosis by interacting with CXCR4 surface receptors. From Human immunodeficiency virus type 1 group M subtype B (isolate Lai) (HIV-1).
   2152..2332    +  LTR            5' LTR (truncated): truncated 5' long terminal repeat (LTR) from HIV-1
   2394..2982    -  rep_origin     ori: high-copy-number ColE1/pMB1/pBR322/pUC origin of replication
   3153..4013    -  CDS            AmpR: β-lactamase; bla; confers resistance to ampicillin, carbenicillin, and related antibiotics
   4014..4118    -  promoter       AmpR promoter: bla
   4177..4229    -  misc_feature   bom (fragment): basis of mobility region from pBR322
   4384..4763    +  enhancer       CMV enhancer: human cytomegalovirus immediate early enhancer
   4764..4963    +  promoter       CMV promoter: human cytomegalovirus (CMV) immediate early promoter
   4981..5161    +  LTR            5' LTR (truncated): truncated 5' long terminal repeat (LTR) from HIV-1
   5208..5333    +  misc_feature   HIV-1 Ψ: packaging signal of human immunodeficiency virus type 1
   5317..5655    +  CDS            HIV-1 gag (fragment): gag protein from human immunodeficiency virus 1; gag
   5830..6063    +  misc_feature   RRE: The Rev response element (RRE) of HIV-1 allows for Rev-dependent mRNA export from the nucleus to the cytoplasm.
   6440..6540    +  CDS            Rev (fragment): human immunodeficiency virus 1 (HIV-1) Rev protein; rev; enhances nuclear export of unspliced and incompletely spliced viral mRNAs
   6590..6707    +  misc_feature   cPPT/CTS: central polypurine tract and central termination sequence of HIV-1
   6789..7029    +  promoter       U6 promoter: RNA polymerase III promoter for human U6 snRNA
   7077..7144    +  misc_RNA       tracrRNA (fragment): trans-activating CRISPR RNA for the Streptococcus pyogenes CRISPR/Cas9 system
   7197..7689    +  promoter       PGK promoter: mouse phosphoglycerate kinase 1 promoter
   7719..979     +  CDS            Cre (fragment) (across the origin): site-specific recombinase Cre is a site-specific recombinase from bacteriophage P1. Recombination occurs at loxP sequences.
>Addgene plasmid #177245 | hu6-sgCebpa_v1 (opti) | addgene full sequence | sequence record 352706 | Addgene NGS Result
AACGAGTGATGAGGTTCGCAAGAACCTGATGGACATGTTCAGGGATCGCCAGGCGTTTTCTGAGCATACC
TGGAAAATGCTTCTGTCCGTTTGCCGGTCGTGGGCGGCATGGTGCAAGTTGAATAACCGGAAATGGTTTC
CCGCAGAACCTGAAGATGTTCGCGATTATCTTCTATATCTTCAGGCGCGCGGTCTGGCAGTAAAAACTAT
CCAGCAACATTTGGGCCAGCTAAACATGCTTCATCGTCGGTCCGGGCTGCCACGACCAAGTGACAGCAAT
GCTGTTTCACTGGTTATGCGGCGGATCCGAAAAGAAAACGTTGATGCCGGTGAACGTGCAAAACAGGCTC
TAGCGTTCGAACGCACTGATTTCGACCAGGTTCGTTCACTCATGGAAAATAGCGATCGCTGCCAGGATAT
ACGTAATCTGGCATTTCTGGGGATTGCTTATAACACCCTGTTACGTATAGCCGAAATTGCCAGGATCAGG
GTTAAAGATATCTCACGTACTGACGGTGGGAGAATGTTAATCCATATTGGCAGAACGAAAACGCTGGTTA
GCACCGCAGGTGTAGAGAAGGCACTTAGCCTGGGGGTAACTAAACTGGTCGAGCGATGGATTTCCGTCTC
TGGTGTAGCTGATGATCCGAATAACTACCTGTTTTGCCGGGTCAGAAAAAATGGTGTTGCCGCGCCATCT
GCCACCAGCCAGCTATCAACTCGCGCCCTGGAAGGGATTTTTGAAGCAACTCATCGATTGATTTACGGCG
CTAAGGATGACTCTGGTCAGAGATACCTGGCCTGGTCTGGACACAGTGCCCGTGTCGGAGCCGCGCGAGA
TATGGCCCGCGCTGGAGTTTCAATACCGGAGATCATGCAAGCTGGTGGCTGGACCAATGTAAATATTGTC
ATGAACTATATCCGTAACCTGGATAGTGAAACAGGGGCAATGGTGCGCCTGCTGGAAGATGGCGATTAGC
CATGTTTAAGGGTTCCGGTTCCACTAGGTACAATTCGATATCAAGCTTATCGATAATCAACCTCTGGATT
ACAAAATTTGTGAAAGATTGACTGGTATTCTTAACTATGTTGCTCCTTTTACGCTATGTGGATACGCTGC
TTTAATGCCTTTGTATCATGCTATTGCTTCCCGTATGGCTTTCATTTTCTCCTCCTTGTATAAATCCTGG
TTGCTGTCTCTTTATGAGGAGTTGTGGCCCGTTGTCAGGCAACGTGGCGTGGTGTGCACTGTGTTTGCTG
ACGCAACCCCCACTGGTTGGGGCATTGCCACCACCTGTCAGCTCCTTTCCGGGACTTTCGCTTTCCCCCT
CCCTATTGCCACGGCGGAACTCATCGCCGCCTGCCTTGCCCGCTGCTGGACAGGGGCTCGGCTGTTGGGC
ACTGACAATTCCGTGGTGTTGTCGGGGAAATCATCGTCCTTTCCTTGGCTGCTCGCCTGTGTTGCCACCT
GGATTCTGCGCGGGACGTCCTTCTGCTACGTCCCTTCGGCCCTCAATCCAGCGGACCTTCCTTCCCGCGG
CCTGCTGCCGGCTCTGCGGCCTCTTCCGCGTCTTCGCCTTCGCCCTCAGACGAGTCGGATCTCCCTTTGG
GCCGCCTCCCCGCATCGATACCGTCGACCTCGATCGAGACCTAGAAAAACATGGAGCAATCACAAGTAGC
AATACAGCAGCTACCAATGCTGATTGTGCCTGGCTAGAAGCACAAGAGGAGGAGGAGGTGGGTTTTCCAG
TCACACCTCAGGTACCTTTAAGACCAATGACTTACAAGGCAGCTGTAGATCTTAGCCACTTTTTAAAAGA
AAAGGGGGGACTGGAAGGGCTAATTCACTCCCAACGAAGACAAGATATCCTTGATCTGTGGATCTACCAC
ACACAAGGCTACTTCCCTGATTGGCAGAACTACACACCAGGGCCAGGGATCAGATATCCACTGACCTTTG
GATGGTGCTACAAGCTAGTACCAGTTGAGCAAGAGAAGGTAGAAGAAGCCAATGAAGGAGAGAACACCCG
CTTGTTACACCCTGTGAGCCTGCATGGGATGGATGACCCGGAGAGAGAAGTATTAGAGTGGAGGTTTGAC
AGCCGCCTAGCATTTCATCACATGGCCCGAGAGCTGCATCCGGACTGTACTGGGTCTCTCTGGTTAGACC
AGATCTGAGCCTGGGAGCTCTCTGGCTAACTAGGGAACCCACTGCTTAAGCCTCAATAAAGCTTGCCTTG
AGTGCTTCAAGTAGTGTGTGCCCGTCTGTTGTGTGACTCTGGTAACTAGAGATCCCTCAGACCCTTTTAG
TCAGTGTGGAAAATCTCTAGCAGCATGTGAGCAAAAGGCCAGCAAAAGGCCAGGAACCGTAAAAAGGCCG
CGTTGCTGGCGTTTTTCCATAGGCTCCGCCCCCCTGACGAGCATCACAAAAATCGACGCTCAAGTCAGAG
GTGGCGAAACCCGACAGGACTATAAAGATACCAGGCGTTTCCCCCTGGAAGCTCCCTCGTGCGCTCTCCT
GTTCCGACCCTGCCGCTTACCGGATACCTGTCCGCCTTTCTCCCTTCGGGAAGCGTGGCGCTTTCTCATA
GCTCACGCTGTAGGTATCTCAGTTCGGTGTAGGTCGTTCGCTCCAAGCTGGGCTGTGTGCACGAACCCCC
CGTTCAGCCCGACCGCTGCGCCTTATCCGGTAACTATCGTCTTGAGTCCAACCCGGTAAGACACGACTTA
TCGCCACTGGCAGCAGCCACTGGTAACAGGATTAGCAGAGCGAGGTATGTAGGCGGTGCTACAGAGTTCT
TGAAGTGGTGGCCTAACTACGGCTACACTAGAAGAACAGTATTTGGTATCTGCGCTCTGCTGAAGCCAGT
TACCTTCGGAAAAAGAGTTGGTAGCTCTTGATCCGGCAAACAAACCACCGCTGGTAGCGGTGGTTTTTTT
GTTTGCAAGCAGCAGATTACGCGCAGAAAAAAAGGATCTCAAGAAGATCCTTTGATCTTTTCTACGGGGT
CTGACGCTCAGTGGAACGAAAACTCACGTTAAGGGATTTTGGTCATGAGATTATCAAAAAGGATCTTCAC
CTAGATCCTTTTAAATTAAAAATGAAGTTTTAAATCAATCTAAAGTATATATGAGTAAACTTGGTCTGAC
AGTTACCAATGCTTAATCAGTGAGGCACCTATCTCAGCGATCTGTCTATTTCGTTCATCCATAGTTGCCT
GACTCCCCGTCGTGTAGATAACTACGATACGGGAGGGCTTACCATCTGGCCCCAGTGCTGCAATGATACC
GCGAGACCCACGCTCACCGGCTCCAGATTTATCAGCAATAAACCAGCCAGCCGGAAGGGCCGAGCGCAGA
AGTGGTCCTGCAACTTTATCCGCCTCCATCCAGTCTATTAATTGTTGCCGGGAAGCTAGAGTAAGTAGTT
CGCCAGTTAATAGTTTGCGCAACGTTGTTGCCATTGCTACAGGCATCGTGGTGTCACGCTCGTCGTTTGG
TATGGCTTCATTCAGCTCCGGTTCCCAACGATCAAGGCGAGTTACATGATCCCCCATGTTGTGCAAAAAA
GCGGTTAGCTCCTTCGGTCCTCCGATCGTTGTCAGAAGTAAGTTGGCCGCAGTGTTATCACTCATGGTTA
TGGCAGCACTGCATAATTCTCTTACTGTCATGCCATCCGTAAGATGCTTTTCTGTGACTGGTGAGTACTC
AACCAAGTCATTCTGAGAATAGTGTATGCGGCGACCGAGTTGCTCTTGCCCGGCGTCAATACGGGATAAT
ACCGCGCCACATAGCAGAACTTTAAAAGTGCTCATCATTGGAAAACGTTCTTCGGGGCGAAAACTCTCAA
GGATCTTACCGCTGTTGAGATCCAGTTCGATGTAACCCACTCGTGCACCCAACTGATCTTCAGCATCTTT
TACTTTCACCAGCGTTTCTGGGTGAGCAAAAACAGGAAGGCAAAATGCCGCAAAAAAGGGAATAAGGGCG
ACACGGAAATGTTGAATACTCATACTCTTCCTTTTTCAATATTATTGAAGCATTTATCAGGGTTATTGTC
TCATGAGCGGATACATATTTGAATGTATTTAGAAAAATAAACAAATAGGGGTTCCGCGCACATTTCCCCG
AAAAGTGCCACCTGACGTCGACGGATCGGGAGATCTCCCGATCCCCTATGGTGCACTCTCAGTACAATCT
GCTCTGATGCCGCATAGTTAAGCCAGTATCTGCTCCCTGCTTGTGTGTTGGAGGTCGCTGAGTAGTGCGC
GAGCAAAATTTAAGCTACAACAAGGCAAGGCTTGACCGACAATTGCATGAAGAATCTGCTTAGGGTTAGG
CGTTTTGCGCTGCTTCGCGATGTACGGGCCAGATATACGCGTTGACATTGATTATTGACTAGTTATTAAT
AGTAATCAATTACGGGGTCATTAGTTCATAGCCCATATATGGAGTTCCGCGTTACATAACTTACGGTAAA
TGGCCCGCCTGGCTGACCGCCCAACGACCCCCGCCCATTGACGTCAATAATGACGTATGTTCCCATAGTA
ACGCCAATAGGGACTTTCCATTGACGTCAATGGGTGGAGTATTTACGGTAAACTGCCCACTTGGCAGTAC
ATCAAGTGTATCATATGCCAAGTACGCCCCCTATTGACGTCAATGACGGTAAATGGCCCGCCTGGCATTA
TGCCCAGTACATGACCTTATGGGACTTTCCTACTTGGCAGTACATCTACGTATTAGTCATCGCTATTACC
ATGGTGATGCGGTTTTGGCAGTACATCAATGGGCGTGGATAGCGGTTTGACTCACGGGGATTTCCAAGTC
TCCACCCCATTGACGTCAATGGGAGTTTGTTTTGGCACCAAAATCAACGGGACTTTCCAAAATGTCGTAA
CAACTCCGCCCCATTGACGCAAATGGGCGGTAGGCGTGTACGGTGGGAGGTCTATATAAGCAGCGCGTTT
TGCCTGTACTGGGTCTCTCTGGTTAGACCAGATCTGAGCCTGGGAGCTCTCTGGCTAACTAGGGAACCCA
CTGCTTAAGCCTCAATAAAGCTTGCCTTGAGTGCTTCAAGTAGTGTGTGCCCGTCTGTTGTGTGACTCTG
GTAACTAGAGATCCCTCAGACCCTTTTAGTCAGTGTGGAAAATCTCTAGCAGTGGCGCCCGAACAGGGAC
TTGAAAGCGAAAGGGAAACCAGAGGAGCTCTCTCGACGCAGGACTCGGCTTGCTGAAGCGCGCACGGCAA
GAGGCGAGGGGCGGCGACTGGTGAGTACGCCAAAAATTTTGACTAGCGGAGGCTAGAAGGAGAGAGATGG
GTGCGAGAGCGTCAGTATTAAGCGGGGGAGAATTAGATCGCGATGGGAAAAAATTCGGTTAAGGCCAGGG
GGAAAGAAAAAATATAAATTAAAACATATAGTATGGGCAAGCAGGGAGCTAGAACGATTCGCAGTTAATC
CTGGCCTGTTAGAAACATCAGAAGGCTGTAGACAAATACTGGGACAGCTACAACCATCCCTTCAGACAGG
ATCAGAAGAACTTAGATCATTATATAATACAGTAGCAACCCTCTATTGTGTGCATCAAAGGATAGAGATA
AAAGACACCAAGGAAGCTTTAGACAAGATAGAGGAAGAGCAAAACAAAAGTAAGACCACCGCACAGCAAG
CGGCCGGCCGCTGATCTTCAGACCTGGAGGAGGAGATATGAGGGACAATTGGAGAAGTGAATTATATAAA
TATAAAGTAGTAAAAATTGAACCATTAGGAGTAGCACCCACCAAGGCAAAGAGAAGAGTGGTGCAGAGAG
AAAAAAGAGCAGTGGGAATAGGAGCTTTGTTCCTTGGGTTCTTGGGAGCAGCAGGAAGCACTATGGGCGC
AGCGTCAATGACGCTGACGGTACAGGCCAGACAATTATTGTCTGGTATAGTGCAGCAGCAGAACAATTTG
CTGAGGGCTATTGAGGCGCAACAGCATCTGTTGCAACTCACAGTCTGGGGCATCAAGCAGCTCCAGGCAA
GAATCCTGGCTGTGGAAAGATACCTAAAGGATCAACAGCTCCTGGGGATTTGGGGTTGCTCTGGAAAACT
CATTTGCACCACTGCTGTGCCTTGGAATGCTAGTTGGAGTAATAAATCTCTGGAACAGATTTGGAATCAC
ACGACCTGGATGGAGTGGGACAGAGAAATTAACAATTACACAAGCTTAATACACTCCTTAATTGAAGAAT
CGCAAAACCAGCAAGAAAAGAATGAACAAGAATTATTGGAATTAGATAAATGGGCAAGTTTGTGGAATTG
GTTTAACATAACAAATTGGCTGTGGTATATAAAATTATTCATAATGATAGTAGGAGGCTTGGTAGGTTTA
AGAATAGTTTTTGCTGTACTTTCTATAGTGAATAGAGTTAGGCAGGGATATTCACCATTATCGTTTCAGA
CCCACCTCCCAACCCCGAGGGGACCCGACAGGCCCGAAGGAATAGAAGAAGAAGGTGGAGAGAGAGACAG
AGACAGATCCATTCGATTAGTGAACGGATCGGCACTGCGTGCGCCAATTCTGCAGACAAATGGCAGTATT
CATCCACAATTTTAAAAGAAAAGGGGGGATTGGGGGGTACAGTGCAGGGGAAAGAATAGTAGACATAATA
GCAACAGACATACAAACTAAAGAATTACAAAAACAAATTACAAAAATTCAAAATTTTCGGGTTTATTACA
GGGACAGCAGAGATCCAGTTTGGTTAGTACCGGGCCCGCTCTAGCCCTGCAGGAACTGTTTAAACTGTGA
GGGCCTATTTCCCATGATTCCTTCATATTTGCATATACGATACAAGGCTGTTAGAGAGATAATTGGAATT
AATTTGACTGTAAACACAAAGATATTAGTACAAAATACGTGACGTAGAAAGTAATAATTTCTTGGGTAGT
TTGCAGTTTTAAAATTATGTTTTAAAATGGACTATCATATGCTTACCGTAACTTGAAAGTATTTCGATTT
CTTGGCTTTATATATCTTGTGGAAAGGACGAAACACCGTGCTCGCAGATGCCGCCCAGGTTTAAGAGCTA
TGCTGGAAACAGCATAGCAAGTTTAAATAAGGCTAGTCCGTTATCAACTTGAAAAAGTGGCACCGAGTCG
GTGCTTTTTTGTTTGGCGCGCCTATGGCTTAATTAACATGGCGGCCGCATTCTACCGGGTAGGGGAGGCG
CTTTTCCCAAGGCAGTCTGGAGCATGCGCTTTAGCAGCCCCGCTGGGCACTTGGCGCTACACAAGTGGCC
TCTGGCCTCGCACACATTCCACATCCACCGGTAGGCGCCAACCGGCTCCGTTCTTTGGTGGCCCCTTCGC
GCCACCTTCTACTCCTCCCCTAGTCAGGAAGTTCCCCCCCGCCCCGCAGCTCGCGTCGTGCAGGACGTGA
CAAATGGAAGTAGCACGTCTCACTAGTCTCGTGCAGATGGACAGCACCGCTGAGCAATGGAAGCGGGTAG
GCCTTTGGGGCAGCGGCCAATAGCAGCTTTGCTCCTTCGCTTTCTGGGCTCAGAGGCTGGGAAGGGGTGG
GTCCGGGGGCGGGCTCAGGGGCGGGCTCAGGGGCGGGGCGGGCGCCCGAAGGTCCTCCGGAGGCCCGGCA
TTCTGCACGCTTCAAAAGCGCACGTCTGCCGCGCTGTTCTCCTCTTCCTCATCTCCGGGACCCGGGATGC
CCAAGAAGAAGAGGAAGGTGTCCAATTTACTGACCGTACACCAAAATTTGCCTGCATTACCGGTCGATGC
